Addgene plasmid #190334: pUC57-rm_gCarvi-T2A
Purpose: Ratiometric reporter for cAMP
Depositing lab: Naoto Saitoh. Depositing organization: Doshisha University. Publication: Green fluorescent cAMP indicator of high speed and specificity suitable for neuronal live-cell imaging. Kawata S, Mukai Y, Nishimura Y, Takahashi T, Saitoh N. Proc Natl Acad Sci U S A. 2022 Jul 12;119(28):e2122618119. doi: 10.1073/pnas.2122618119. Epub 2022 Jul 6. PubMed 35867738.
Backbone
  Vector backbone: pUC57
  Backbone size w/o insert (bp): 2714
  Total vector size (bp): 4748
  Vector type: Unspecified
Growth in bacteria
  Bacterial resistance: Ampicillin, 100 μg/mL
  Growth temperature: 37°C
  Growth strain: DH5alpha
  Copy number: High Copy
Gene/Insert
  Gene/Insert name: ratiometric gCarvi
  Species: Synthetic
  Insert size (bp): 1947
  Cloning method: Restriction Enzyme; 5′ cloning site BglII (unknown if destroyed); 3′ cloning site SalI (unknown if destroyed)
  Sequencing primers: 5′ M13 rev; 3′ M13 fwd
Terms and licenses: Academic/Nonprofit Terms; Industry Terms: Not Available to Industry
How to cite: pUC57-rm_gCarvi-T2A was a gift from Naoto Saitoh (Addgene plasmid # 190334 ; http://n2t.net/addgene:190334 ; RRID:Addgene_190334)
