[The description below was written by a language model from this plasmid's Addgene catalogue record and pLannotate feature annotations shown in this document.]
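Description:
pUC57-rm_gCarvi-T2A is a 4,748 bp high-copy bacterial cloning plasmid built on the pUC57 backbone. It carries a synthetic coding cassette for a ratiometric version of the green fluorescent cAMP indicator gCarvi. It replicates in E. coli from the pUC/ColE1-type origin and is selected with ampicillin through the β-lactamase gene and its own promoter. The remaining backbone annotations (lacZα, lacI, rop and bom fragments, and part of a multiple cloning site) are remnants typical of pUC-family vectors.

The roughly 1.9 kb insert was cloned between BglII and SalI and lies on the reverse strand within the lacZα/polylinker region. Read in its coding direction, it consists of mCherry, a 3xFLAG epitope, a fragment of the E. coli cAMP receptor protein (crp), and an EGFP-type green fluorescent protein. The CRP fragment presumably supplies the cAMP-binding domain, and together with the GFP-derived portion it forms the cAMP-responsive green sensor. mCherry provides a cAMP-insensitive red reference, so the green/red ratio can correct for differences in expression level. The plasmid name indicates a T2A self-cleaving peptide, which would let the two fluorescent parts be made in fixed proportion from one open reading frame. The feature table does not annotate this element, although a short unannotated gap between mCherry and the 3xFLAG tag could accommodate it.

The only promoter annotated upstream of the cassette is the bacterial lac promoter, with its operator and CAP site. No mammalian promoter or polyadenylation signal is listed, and the vector type is unspecified. The plasmid therefore looks like a source or shuttle clone from which the reporter can be subcloned into expression or viral vectors for live-cell cAMP imaging, for example in neurons.
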