Features (pLannotate 1.2.2; 15 found; start..end, strand, type, name):
    137..236     +  misc_feature   bom (fragment): basis of mobility region from pBR322
    242..399     -  CDS            lacZα (fragment): LacZα fragment of β-galactosidase; lacZ fragment
    438..470     -  misc_feature   MCS (fragment): pBluescript multiple cloning site
    549..1277    -  CDS            cEGFP: cEGFP is a basic (constitutively fluorescent) green fluorescent protein published in 2008, derived from Aequorea victoria.
   1281..1685    -  CDS            crp (fragment): CRP_ECOLI - Also known as cap, csm. Experimental evidence at protein level: Swiss-Prot protein existence level 1. A global transcription regulator. Complexes with cyclic AMP (cAMP) which allosterically activates DNA binding (to consensus sequence 5'-AAATGTGATCTAGATCACATTT-3') to directly regulate the transcription of about 300 genes in about 200 operons and indirectly regulate the expression of about half the genome. There are 3 classes of CRP promoters; class I promoters have a single CRP-binding site upstream of the RNA polymerase (RNAP)-binding site, whereas in class II promoters the single
   1692..1757    -  CDS            3xFLAG: three tandem FLAG® epitope tags, followed by an enterokinase cleavage site
   1788..2495    -  CDS            mCherry: mCherry is a basic (constitutively fluorescent) red fluorescent protein published in 2004, derived from Discosoma sp.. It is reported to be a very rapidly-maturing monomer with low acid sensitivity.
   2551..2567    -  protein_bind   lac operator: The lac repressor binds to the lac operator to inhibit transcription in E. coli. This inhibition can be relieved by adding lactose or isopropyl-β-D-thiogalactopyranoside (IPTG). lac repressor encoded by lacI
   2575..2605    -  promoter       lac promoter: promoter for the E. coli lac operon
   2620..2641    -  protein_bind   CAP binding site: CAP binding activates transcription in the presence of cAMP. E. coli catabolite activator protein
   2654..2746    -  CDS            lacI (fragment): lac repressor; lacI; The lac repressor binds to the lac operator to inhibit transcription in E. coli. This inhibition can be relieved by adding lactose or isopropyl-β-D-thiogalactopyranoside (IPTG).
   2929..3517    -  rep_origin     ori: high-copy-number ColE1/pMB1/pBR322/pUC origin of replication
   3688..4548    -  CDS            AmpR: β-lactamase; bla; confers resistance to ampicillin, carbenicillin, and related antibiotics
   4549..4653    -  promoter       AmpR promoter: bla
   4748..35      +  CDS            rop (fragment) (across the origin): Rop protein, which maintains plasmids at low copy number; rop
>Addgene plasmid #190334 | pUC57-rm_gCarvi-T2A | addgene full sequence | sequence record 371945 | Addgene NGS Result
TCGCGCGTTTCGGTGATGACGGTGAAAACCTCTGACACATGCAGCTCCCGGAGACGGTCACAGCTTGTCT
GTAAGCGGATGCCGGGAGCAGACAAGCCCGTCAGGGCGCGTCAGCGGGTGTTGGCGGGTGTCGGGGCTGG
CTTAACTATGCGGCATCAGAGCAGATTGTACTGAGAGTGCACCATATGCGGTGTGAAATACCGCACAGAT
GCGTAAGGAGAAAATACCGCATCAGGCGCCATTCGCCATTCAGGCTGCGCAACTGTTGGGAAGGGCGATC
GGTGCGGGCCTCTTCGCTATTACGCCAGCTGGCGAAAGGGGGATGTGCTGCAAGGCGATTAAGTTGGGTA
ACGCCAGGGTTTTCCCAGTCACGACGTTGTAAAACGACGGCCAGTGAATTCGAGCTCGGTACCTCGCGAA
TGCATCTAGATCCCAATGTCGACGGTATCGATAAGCTTGATATCGAATTCAGGGCCAGGGTTTTCCTCCA
CGTCGCCGCAGGTCAGCAGGCTGCCTCTGCCCTCAGATCCCTCGACAAGCTTACTAGTGTTGTACTCCAG
CTTGTGCCCCAGGATGTTGCCGTCCTCCTTGAAGTCGATGCCCTTCAGCTCGATGCGGTTCACCAGGGTG
TCGCCCTCGAACTTCACCTCGGCGCGGGTCTTGTAGTTGCCGTCGTCCTTGAAGAAGATGGTGCGCTCCT
GGATGTAGCCTTCGGGCATGGCGGACTTGAAGAAGTCGTGCTGCTTCATGTGGTCGGGGTAGCGGCTGAA
GCACTGCACGCCGTAGGTCAGGGTGGTCACGAGGGTGGGCCAGGGCACGGGCAGCTTGCCGGTGGTGCAG
ATGAACTTCAGGGTCAGCTTGCCGTAGGTGGCATCGCCCTCACCCTCGCCGGACACGCTGAACTTGTGGC
CGTTTACGTCGCCGTCCAGCTCGACCTGGATGGGCACCACCCCGGTGAACAGCTCCTCGCCCTTGCTCAC
CATGCTCCCTCCGGTACCGCCCTTGTACAGCTCGTCCATGCCGAGAGTGATCCCGGCGGCGGTCACGAAC
TCCAGCAGGACCATGTGATCGCGCTTCTCGTTGGGGTCTTTCGAAAGAATGGACTGCACGCTCAGGTAGT
GGTTGTCGGGCAGCAGCACGGGGCCGTCGCCGATGGGGGTGTTCTGCTGGTAGTGGTAGGCGAGCTGCAC
GCCGCCGTCCTCGATGTTGTGGCGGATCTTGAAGTTCGCCTTGATGCCGTTCTTCTGCTTGTCGGCCTTG
ATATAGACGTTCTCGAGGTACAGGTTCCCCACCTTCTCAGAGGTAACCTGAAGCCTTCTCGCCATCTGGG
CTGAGAGGCGCATGAGTATGTCGGGATTCACCTGTATGAGTTGCCGGAATTTCTTGTATGAGATTTCGGC
CACCTCACAGGCTGTCTTAGCCCTCACCCAAGCGGATCTCTCCTGTCCTTCCTCGAACAGGCCCAGTTCT
CCGATAAAGTCACCCTGGTTCAGATAGCTCAGGATCATTTCCTTTCCTTCTTCATCCTTAATCAGCACGG
CGACTGAACCCTTCACTATATAATACAGGGTTTCAGCCTTCTCGCCCTGATGGATCAGGGTGCTCTTAGA
TGGGTACTTGTGAATGTGACAGTGTGACAGAAACCACTCCAATGTTGGGTCGGTCTGTGGTTTGCCCAGC
ACCATGGATCCCTTGTCATCGTCATCCTTGTAATCGATGTCATGATCTTTATAATCACCGTCATGGTCTT
TGTAGTCCATGGTGGCACTAGTAGATCCGAGTCCGGACTTGTACAGCTCGTCCATGCCGCCGGTGGAGTG
GCGGCCCTCGGCGCGTTCGTACTGTTCCACGATGGTGTAGTCCTCGTTGTGGGAGGTGATGTCCAACTTG
ATGTTGACGTTGTAGGCGCCGGGCAGCTGCACGGGCTTCTTGGCCTTGTAGGTGGTCTTGACCTCAGCGT
CGTAGTGGCCGCCGTCCTTCAGCTTCAGCCTCTGCTTGATCTCGCCCTTCAGGGCGCCGTCCTCGGGGTA
CATCCGCTCGGAGGAGGCCTCCCAGCCCATGGTCTTCTTCTGCATTACGGGGCCGTCGGAGGGGAAGTTG
GTGCCGCGCAGCTTCACCTTGTAGATGAACTCGCCGTCCTGCAGGGAGGAGTCCTGGGTCACGGTCACCA
CGCCGCCGTCCTCGAAGTTCATCACGCGCTCCCACTTGAAGCCCTCGGGGAAGGACAGCTTCAAGTAGTC
GGGGATGTCGGCGGGGTGCTTCACGTAGGCCTTGGAGCCGTACATGAACTGAGGGGACAGGATGTCCCAG
GCGAAGGGCAGGGGGCCACCCTTGGTCACCTTCAGCTTGGCGGTCTGGGTGCCCTCGTAGGGGCGGCCCT
CGCCCTCGCCCTCGATCTCGAACTCGTGGCCGTTCACGGAGCCCTCCATGTGCACCTTGAAGCGCATGAA
CTCCTTGATGATGGCCATGTTATCCTCCTCGCCCTTGCTCACCATGGTAGATCCACTAGTTCTAGTAGAT
CTCATGGTCATAGCTGTTTCCTGTGTGAAATTGTTATCCGCTCACAATTCCACACAACATACGAGCCGGA
AGCATAAAGTGTAAAGCCTGGGGTGCCTAATGAGTGAGCTAACTCACATTAATTGCGTTGCGCTCACTGC
CCGCTTTCCAGTCGGGAAACCTGTCGTGCCAGCTGCATTAATGAATCGGCCAACGCGCGGGGAGAGGCGG
TTTGCGTATTGGGCGCTCTTCCGCTTCCTCGCTCACTGACTCGCTGCGCTCGGTCGTTCGGCTGCGGCGA
GCGGTATCAGCTCACTCAAAGGCGGTAATACGGTTATCCACAGAATCAGGGGATAACGCAGGAAAGAACA
TGTGAGCAAAAGGCCAGCAAAAGGCCAGGAACCGTAAAAAGGCCGCGTTGCTGGCGTTTTTCCATAGGCT
CCGCCCCCCTGACGAGCATCACAAAAATCGACGCTCAAGTCAGAGGTGGCGAAACCCGACAGGACTATAA
AGATACCAGGCGTTTCCCCCTGGAAGCTCCCTCGTGCGCTCTCCTGTTCCGACCCTGCCGCTTACCGGAT
ACCTGTCCGCCTTTCTCCCTTCGGGAAGCGTGGCGCTTTCTCATAGCTCACGCTGTAGGTATCTCAGTTC
GGTGTAGGTCGTTCGCTCCAAGCTGGGCTGTGTGCACGAACCCCCCGTTCAGCCCGACCGCTGCGCCTTA
TCCGGTAACTATCGTCTTGAGTCCAACCCGGTAAGACACGACTTATCGCCACTGGCAGCAGCCACTGGTA
ACAGGATTAGCAGAGCGAGGTATGTAGGCGGTGCTACAGAGTTCTTGAAGTGGTGGCCTAACTACGGCTA
CACTAGAAGAACAGTATTTGGTATCTGCGCTCTGCTGAAGCCAGTTACCTTCGGAAAAAGAGTTGGTAGC
TCTTGATCCGGCAAACAAACCACCGCTGGTAGCGGTGGTTTTTTTGTTTGCAAGCAGCAGATTACGCGCA
GAAAAAAAGGATCTCAAGAAGATCCTTTGATCTTTTCTACGGGGTCTGACGCTCAGTGGAACGAAAACTC
ACGTTAAGGGATTTTGGTCATGAGATTATCAAAAAGGATCTTCACCTAGATCCTTTTAAATTAAAAATGA
AGTTTTAAATCAATCTAAAGTATATATGAGTAAACTTGGTCTGACAGTTACCAATGCTTAATCAGTGAGG
CACCTATCTCAGCGATCTGTCTATTTCGTTCATCCATAGTTGCCTGACTCCCCGTCGTGTAGATAACTAC
GATACGGGAGGGCTTACCATCTGGCCCCAGTGCTGCAATGATACCGCGAGACCCACGCTCACCGGCTCCA
GATTTATCAGCAATAAACCAGCCAGCCGGAAGGGCCGAGCGCAGAAGTGGTCCTGCAACTTTATCCGCCT
CCATCCAGTCTATTAATTGTTGCCGGGAAGCTAGAGTAAGTAGTTCGCCAGTTAATAGTTTGCGCAACGT
TGTTGCCATTGCTACAGGCATCGTGGTGTCACGCTCGTCGTTTGGTATGGCTTCATTCAGCTCCGGTTCC
CAACGATCAAGGCGAGTTACATGATCCCCCATGTTGTGCAAAAAAGCGGTTAGCTCCTTCGGTCCTCCGA
TCGTTGTCAGAAGTAAGTTGGCCGCAGTGTTATCACTCATGGTTATGGCAGCACTGCATAATTCTCTTAC
TGTCATGCCATCCGTAAGATGCTTTTCTGTGACTGGTGAGTACTCAACCAAGTCATTCTGAGAATAGTGT
ATGCGGCGACCGAGTTGCTCTTGCCCGGCGTCAATACGGGATAATACCGCGCCACATAGCAGAACTTTAA
AAGTGCTCATCATTGGAAAACGTTCTTCGGGGCGAAAACTCTCAAGGATCTTACCGCTGTTGAGATCCAG
TTCGATGTAACCCACTCGTGCACCCAACTGATCTTCAGCATCTTTTACTTTCACCAGCGTTTCTGGGTGA
GCAAAAACAGGAAGGCAAAATGCCGCAAAAAAGGGAATAAGGGCGACACGGAAATGTTGAATACTCATAC
TCTTCCTTTTTCAATATTATTGAAGCATTTATCAGGGTTATTGTCTCATGAGCGGATACATATTTGAATG
TATTTAGAAAAATAAACAAATAGGGGTTCCGCGCACATTTCCCCGAAAAGTGCCACCTGACGTCTAAGAA
ACCATTATTATCATGACATTAACCTATAAAAATAGGCGTATCACGAGGCCCTTTCGTC
